Addgene plasmid #218790: pSSRB069_pAC8-hsDDB1dB
Purpose: Insect cell expression vector for 6xHis-TEV-hsDDB1∆B
Depositing lab: Eric Fischer. Depositing organization: Dana-Farber Cancer Institute. Publication: Continuous evolution of compact protein degradation tags regulated by selective molecular glues. Mercer JAM, DeCarlo SJ, Roy Burman SS, Sreekanth V, Nelson AT, Hunkeler M, Chen PJ, Donovan KA, Kokkonda P, Tiwari PK, Shoba VM, Deb A, Choudhary A, Fischer ES, Liu DR. Science. 2024 Mar 15;383(6688):eadk4422. doi: 10.1126/science.adk4422. Epub 2024 Mar 15. PubMed 38484051.
Backbone
  Vector backbone: pAC8
  Vector type: Insect Expression
Growth in bacteria
  Bacterial resistance: Ampicillin, 100 μg/mL
  Growth temperature: 37°C
  Growth strain: DH5alpha
  Copy number: High Copy
Gene/Insert
  Gene/Insert name: DNA damage-binding protein 1
  Species: H. sapiens (human)
  Insert size (bp): 2583
  Mutation: Deleted amino acids 396-705 and replaced with GNGNSG
  Entrez Gene: DDB1 (a.k.a. DDBA, UV-DDB1, WHIKERS, XAP1, XPCE, XPE, XPE-BF)
  Promoter: polyhedrin
  Tag / fusion protein: 6xHis-TEV (N terminal on insert)
  Cloning method: Restriction Enzyme; 5′ cloning site NotI (not destroyed); 3′ cloning site KpnI (not destroyed)
  Sequencing primers: 5′ -
Terms and licenses: Academic/Nonprofit Terms; Industry Terms: Not Available to Industry
How to cite: pSSRB069_pAC8-hsDDB1dB was a gift from Eric Fischer (Addgene plasmid # 218790 ; http://n2t.net/addgene:218790 ; RRID:Addgene_218790)
