[The description below was written by a language model from this plasmid's Addgene catalogue record and pLannotate feature annotations shown in this document.]
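Description:
pSSRB069_pAC8-hsDDB1dB is a baculovirus transfer plasmid built on the pAC8 backbone for producing a truncated human DDB1 protein in insect cells. In E. coli it is maintained as a high-copy plasmid through a ColE1/pUC-type origin and selected with ampicillin via the β-lactamase gene. An M13 phage origin and small remnants of pBR322 elements (bom, rop, lacI fragments) are also annotated in the backbone.

The expression cassette is driven by the very late, strong polyhedrin promoter from AcMNPV. It encodes an N-terminal 6xHis tag followed by a TEV protease cleavage site, allowing affinity purification and subsequent tag removal. This tag is fused to human DNA damage-binding protein 1, cloned between NotI and KpnI. The insert is the ΔB variant, in which residues 396–705 are deleted and replaced by a short GNGNSG linker. The annotation tool matched the coding region to the bovine orthologue, but the catalogue lists the species as human.

The cassette is flanked by baculoviral sequences, with lef2/ORF603 on one side and the ORF1629 recombination region on the other. These flanks mediate homologous recombination with baculovirus genomic DNA in insect cells to generate recombinant virus. Upstream of the polyhedrin promoter, in the opposite orientation, a p10 promoter drives DsRed.M1 with an HSV TK polyadenylation signal. This arrangement would give a red fluorescent marker of infection, although the record does not state that purpose. A single loxP site is also annotated, again without a stated role.

DDB1 is the adaptor subunit of CUL4 ubiquitin ligase complexes. The plasmid was deposited with work on molecular glue-regulated protein degradation tags, and its stated purpose is recombinant expression of 6xHis-TEV-DDB1ΔB.
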