Features (pLannotate 1.2.2; 19 found; start..end, strand, type, name):
     11..102     +  promoter       polyhedrin promoter: polh from Autographa californica; promoter for the baculovirus polyhedrin gene
    126..142     +  CDS            capTEV™ (fragment) (sequence withheld): composite tag for in vivo biotinylation, TEV protease cleavage, and 6xHis tagging
    186..2693    +  CDS            DDB1 (fragment) (sequence withheld): DDB1_BOVIN - Experimental evidence at protein level: Swiss-Prot protein existence level 1. Protein, which is both involved in DNA repair and protein ubiquitination, as part of the UV-DDB complex and DCX (DDB1-CUL4-X-box) complexes, respectively. Core component of the UV-DDB complex (UV- damaged DNA-binding protein complex), a complex that recognizes UV- induced DNA damage and recruit proteins of the nucleotide excision repair pathway (the NER pathway) to initiate DNA repair. The UV-DDB complex preferentially binds to cyclobutane pyrimidine dimers (CPD), 6- 4 photoproducts (6-4 PP), apurinic si
   2733..4090    +  misc_recomb    baculovirus recombination region (ORF1629): contains part of ORF1629
   4088..4165    -  CDS            P61 (fragment): P78_NPVAC - Experimental evidence at protein level: Swiss-Prot protein existence level 1. Plays a role in the transport of the nucleocapsids from the cytoplasm toward the host nucleus together with the host actin- polymerizing Arp2/3 complex. From Autographa californica nuclear polyhedrosis virus (AcMNPV).
   4167..4218    -  misc_feature   bom (fragment): basis of mobility region from pBR322
   4237..4617    +  rep_origin     M13 ori (sequence partly withheld): M13 bacteriophage origin of replication; arrow indicates direction of (+) strand synthesis
   4693..4742    -  misc_feature   bom (fragment): basis of mobility region from pBR322
   4844..4879    -  CDS            rop (fragment): Rop protein, which maintains plasmids at low copy number; rop
   4974..5078    +  promoter       AmpR promoter: bla
   5079..5939    +  CDS            AmpR: β-lactamase; bla; confers resistance to ampicillin, carbenicillin, and related antibiotics
   6110..6698    +  rep_origin     ori: high-copy-number ColE1/pMB1/pBR322/pUC origin of replication
   6881..6934    +  CDS            lacI (fragment): lac repressor; lacI; The lac repressor binds to the lac operator to inhibit transcription in E. coli. This inhibition can be relieved by adding lactose or isopropyl-β-D-thiogalactopyranoside (IPTG).
   7261..7385    +  CDS            lef2: baculovirus late expression factor 2
   7423..8028    +  CDS            ORF603: baculovirus ORF603 protein
   8092..8125    +  protein_bind   loxP: Cre-mediated recombination occurs in the 8-bp core sequence (GCATACAT). Cre recombinase
   8315..8363    -  polyA_signal   HSV TK poly(A) signal: herpes simplex virus thymidine kinase polyadenylation signal (Cole and Stacy, 1985)
   8444..9118    -  CDS            DsRed.M1: DsRed.M1 is a basic (constitutively fluorescent) red fluorescent protein published in 2007, derived from Discosoma sp..
   9127..9236    -  promoter       p10 promoter: baculovirus promoter for expression in insect cells
>Addgene plasmid #218790 | pSSRB069_pAC8-hsDDB1dB | addgene full sequence | sequence record 432480 | Addgene NGS Result
AGTTGCTGATATCATGGAGATAATTAAAATGATAACCATCTCGCAAATAAATAAGTATTTTACTGTTTTC
GTAACAGTTTTGTAATAAAAAAACCTATAAATACGGATCTACC
[2580 nt withheld, positions 114-2693]
TAGGGTACCCCCGGACGGCCGCTTAATTAATTGATCCGGGTTATTAGTACATTTATTAAGCGCTAGATTC
TGTGCGTTGTTGATTTACAGACAATTGTTGTACGTATTTTAATAATTCATTAAATTTATAATCTTTAGGG
TGGTATGTTAGAGCGAAAATCAAATGATTTTCAGCGTCTTTATATCTGAATTTAAATATTAAATCCTCAA
TAGATTTGTAAAATAGGTTTCGATTAGTTTCAAACAAGGGTTGTTTTTCCGAACCGATGGCTGGACTATC
TAATGGATTTTCGCTCAACGCCACAAAACTTGCCAAATCTTGTAGCAGCAATCTAGCTTTGTCGATATTC
GTTTGTGTTTTGTTTTGTAATAAAGGTTCGACGTCGTTCAAAATATTATGCGCTTTTGTATTTCTTTCAT
CACTGTCGTTAGTGTACAATTGACTCGACGTAAACACGTTAAATAAAGCTTGGACATATTTAACATCGGG
CGTGTTAGCTTTATTAGGCCGATTATCGTCGTCGTCCCAACCCTCGTCGTTAGAAGTTGCTTCCGAAGAC
GATTTTGCCATAGCCACACGACGCCTATTAATTGTGTCGGCTAACACGTCCGCGATCAAATTTGTAGTTG
AGCTTTTTGGAATTATTTCTGATTGCGGGCGTTTTTGGGCGGGTTTCAATCTAACTGTGCCCGATTTTAA
TTCAGACAACACGTTAGAAAGCGATGGTGCAGGCGGTGGTAACATTTCAGACGGCAAATCTACTAATGGC
GGCGGTGGTGGAGCTGATGATAAATCTACCATCGGTGGAGGCGCAGGCGGGGCTGGCGGCGGAGGCGGAG
GCGGAGGTGGTGGCGGTGATGCAGACGGCGGTTTAGGCTCAAATGTCTCTTTAGGCAACACAGTCGGCAC
CTCAACTATTGTACTGGTTTCGGGCGCCGTTTTTGGTTTGACCGGTCTGAGACGAGTGCGATTTTTTTCG
TTTCTAATAGCTTCCAACAATTGTTGTCTGTCGTCTAAAGGTGCAGCGGGTTGAGGTTCCGTCGGCATTG
GTGGAGCGGGCGGCAATTCAGACATCGATGGTGGTGGTGGTGGTGGAGGCGCTGGAATGTTAGGCACGGG
AGAAGGTGGTGGCGGCGGTGCCGCCGGTATAATTTGTTCTGGTTTAGTTTGTTCGCGCACGATTGTGGGC
ACCGGCGCAGGCGCCGCTGGCTGCACAACGGAAGGTCGTCTGCTTCGAGGCAGCGCTTGGGGTGGTGGCA
ATTCAATATTATAATTGGAATACAAATCGTAAAAATCTGCTATAAGCATTGTAATTTCGCTATCGTTTAC
CGTGCCGATATTTAACAACCGCTCAATGTAAGCAATTGTATTGTAAAGAGATTGTCTCAAGCTCGGATCG
ATCCCGCACGCCGATAACAAGCCTTTTCATTTTTACTACAGCATTGTAGTGGCGAGACACTTCGCTGTCG
TCGCCTGATGCGGTATTTTCTCCTTACGCATCTGTGCGGTATTTCACACCGCATA
[142 nt withheld, positions 4219-4360]
C
[141 nt withheld, positions 4362-4502]
CCTTTGACGTTGGAGTCCACGTTCTTT
[37 nt withheld, positions 4530-4566]
ACCCTATCTCGGGCTATTCTTTTGATTTATAAGGGATTTTGCCGATTTCGGCCTATTGGTTAAAAAATGA
GCTGATTTAACAAAAATTTAACGCGAATTTTAACAAAATATTAACGTTTACAATTTTATGGTGCACTCTC
AGTACAATCTGCTCTGATGCCGCATAGTTAAGCCAGCCCCGACACCCGCCAACACCCGCTGACGCGCCCT
GACGGGCTTGTCTGCTCCCGGCATCCGCTTACAGACAAGCTGTGACCGTCTCCGGGAGCTGCATGTGTCA
GAGGTTTTCACCGTCATCACCGAAACGCGCGAGACGAAAGGGCCTCGTGATACGCCTATTTTTATAGGTT
AATGTCATGATAATAATGGTTTCTTAGACGTCAGGTGGCACTTTTCGGGGAAATGTGCGCGGAACCCCTA
TTTGTTTATTTTTCTAAATACATTCAAATATGTATCCGCTCATGAGACAATAACCCTGATAAATGCTTCA
ATAATATTGAAAAAGGAAGAGTATGAGTATTCAACATTTCCGTGTCGCCCTTATTCCCTTTTTTGCGGCA
TTTTGCCTTCCTGTTTTTGCTCACCCAGAAACGCTGGTGAAAGTAAAAGATGCTGAAGATCAGTTGGGTG
CACGAGTGGGTTACATCGAACTGGATCTCAACAGCGGTAAGATCCTTGAGAGTTTTCGCCCCGAAGAACG
TTTTCCAATGATGAGCACTTTTAAAGTTCTGCTATGTGGCGCGGTATTATCCCGTATTGACGCCGGGCAA
GAGCAACTCGGTCGCCGCATACACTATTCTCAGAATGACTTGGTTGAGTACTCACCAGTCACAGAAAAGC
ATCTTACGGATGGCATGACAGTAAGAGAATTATGCAGTGCTGCCATAACCATGAGTGATAACACTGCGGC
CAACTTACTTCTGACAACGATCGGAGGACCGAAGGAGCTAACCGCTTTTTTGCACAACATGGGGGATCAT
GTAACTCGCCTTGATCGTTGGGAACCGGAGCTGAATGAAGCCATACCAAACGACGAGCGTGACACCACGA
TGCCTGTAGCAATGGCAACAACGTTGCGCAAACTATTAACTGGCGAACTACTTACTCTAGCTTCCCGGCA
ACAATTAATAGACTGGATGGAGGCGGATAAAGTTGCAGGACCACTTCTGCGCTCGGCCCTTCCGGCTGGC
TGGTTTATTGCTGATAAATCTGGAGCCGGTGAGCGTGGGTCTCGCGGTATCATTGCAGCACTGGGGCCAG
ATGGTAAGCCCTCCCGTATCGTAGTTATCTACACGACGGGGAGTCAGGCAACTATGGATGAACGAAATAG
ACAGATCGCTGAGATAGGTGCCTCACTGATTAAGCATTGGTAACTGTCAGACCAAGTTTACTCATATATA
CTTTAGATTGATTTAAAACTTCATTTTTAATTTAAAAGGATCTAGGTGAAGATCCTTTTTGATAATCTCA
TGACCAAAATCCCTTAACGTGAGTTTTCGTTCCACTGAGCGTCAGACCCCGTAGAAAAGATCAAAGGATC
TTCTTGAGATCCTTTTTTTCTGCGCGTAATCTGCTGCTTGCAAACAAAAAAACCACCGCTACCAGCGGTG
GTTTGTTTGCCGGATCAAGAGCTACCAACTCTTTTTCCGAAGGTAACTGGCTTCAGCAGAGCGCAGATAC
CAAATACTGTTCTTCTAGTGTAGCCGTAGTTAGGCCACCACTTCAAGAACTCTGTAGCACCGCCTACATA
CCTCGCTCTGCTAATCCTGTTACCAGTGGCTGCTGCCAGTGGCGATAAGTCGTGTCTTACCGGGTTGGAC
TCAAGACGATAGTTACCGGATAAGGCGCAGCGGTCGGGCTGAACGGGGGGTTCGTGCACACAGCCCAGCT
TGGAGCGAACGACCTACACCGAACTGAGATACCTACAGCGTGAGCTATGAGAAAGCGCCACGCTTCCCGA
AGGGAGAAAGGCGGACAGGTATCCGGTAAGCGGCAGGGTCGGAACAGGAGAGCGCACGAGGGAGCTTCCA
GGGGGAAACGCCTGGTATCTTTATAGTCCTGTCGGGTTTCGCCACCTCTGACTTGAGCGTCGATTTTTGT
GATGCTCGTCAGGGGGGCGGAGCCTATGGAAAAACGCCAGCAACGCGGCCTTTTTACGGTTCCTGGCCTT
TTGCTGGCCTTTTGCTCACATGTTCTTTCCTGCGTTATCCCCTGATTCTGTGGATAACCGTATTACCGCC
TTTGAGTGAGCTGATACCGCTCGCCGCAGCCGAACGACCGAGCGCAGCGAGTCAGTGAGCGAGGAAGCGG
AAGAGCGCCCAATACGCAAACCGCCTCTCCCCGCGCGTTGGCCGATTCATTAATGCAGAACGGCTCCGCC
CACTATTAATGAAATTAAAAATTCCAATTTTAAAAAACGCAGCAAGAGAAACATTTGTATGAAAGAATGC
GTAGAAGGAAAGAAAAATGTCGTCGACATGCTGAACAACAAGATTAATATGCCTCCGTGTATAAAAAAAA
TATTGAACGATTTGAAAGAAAACAATGTACCGCGCGGCGGTATGTACAGGAAGAGGTTTATACTAAACTG
TTACATTGCAAACGTGGTTTCGTGTGCCAAGTGTGAAAACCGATGTTTAATCAAGGCTCTGACGCATTTC
TACAACCACGACTCCAAGTGTGTGGGTGAAGTCATGCATCTTTTAATCAAATCCCAAGATGTGTATAAAC
CACCAAACTGCCAAAAAATGAAAACTGTCGACAAGCTCTGTCCGTTTGCTGGCAACTGCAAGGGTCTCAA
TCCTATTTGTAATTATTGAATAATAAAACAATTATAAATGTCAAATTTGTTTTTTATTAACGATACAAAC
CAAACGCAACAAGAACATTTGTAGTATTATCTATAATTGAAAACGCGTAGTTATAATCGCTGAGGTAATA
TTTAAAATCATTTTCAAATGATTCACAGTTAATTTGCGACAATATAATTTTATTTTCACATAAACTAGAC
GCCTTGTCGTCTTCTTCTTCGTATTCCTTCTCTTTTTCATTTTTCTCCTCATAAAAATTAACATAGTTAT
TATCGTATCCATATATGTATCTATCGTATAGAGTAAATTTTTTGTTGTCATAAATATATATGTCTTTTTT
AATGGGGTGTATAGTACCGCTGCGCATAGTTTTTCTGTAATTTACAACAGTGCTATTTTCTGGTAGTTCT
TCGGAGTGTGTTGCTTTAATTATTAAATTTATATAATCAATGAATTTGGGATCGTCGGTTTTGTACAATA
TGTTGCCGGCATAGTACGCAGCTTCTTCTAGTTCAATTACACCATTTTTTAGCAGCACCGGATTAACATA
ACTTTCCAAAATGTTGTACGAACCGTTAAACAAAAACAGTTCACCTCCCTTTTCTATACTATTGTCTGCG
AGCAGTTGTTTGTTGTTAAAAATAACAGCCATTGTAATGAGACGCACAAACTAATATCACAAACTGGAAA
TGTCTATCAATATATAGTTGCTGATATAACTTCGTATAGCATACATTATACGAAGTTATCTGGTTGAAAC
GTACCCGTAGTGGCTATGGCAGGGCTTGCCGCCCCGACGTTGGCTGCGAGCCCTGGGCCTTCACCCGAAC
TTGGGGGTTGGGGTGGGGAAAAGGAAGAAACGCGGGCGTATTGGTCCCAATGGGGTCTCGGTGGGGTATC
GACAGAGTGCCAGCCCTGGGACCGAACCCCGCGTTTATGAACAAACGACCCAACACCCGTGCGTTTTATT
CTGTCTTTTTATTGCCGTCATAGCGCGGGTTCCTTCCGGTATTGTCTCCTTCCGTGTTTCAGTTAGCCTC
CCCCATCTCCCGCTATTACTCGAGTCACTGGGAGCCGGAGTGGCGGGCCTCGGCGTGCTCGTACTGCTCC
ACCACGGTGTAGTCCTCGTTGTGGTTGGTGATGTCCAGCTTGGAGTCCACGTAGTGGTTGCCGGGCAGCT
GCACGGGCTTCTTGGCCTTGTACACGGTCTTGAAGTCGCAGGTGTAGTGGCCGCCGTCCTTCAGCTTCAG
GGCGTGGGAGATCTCGCCCTTCAGCACGCCGTCCTGGGGGTACAGCTTCTCGGTGGAGGGCTCCCAGCCG
GCAGTCTTCTTCTGCATTACGGGGCCGTCGGCGGGGAAGTTCACGCCCTTGAACTTCACCTTGTAGATGA
AGGTGCCGTCCTGCAGGGAGGAGTCCTGCTGCACCTCCACCACGCCGCCGTCCTCGAAGTTCATGGAGCG
CTCCCAGGTGAAGCCCTCGGGGAAGGACAGCTTCATGTAGTCGGGGATGTCGGCGGGGTGCTTCACGTAG
GCCTTGGAGCCGTACTGGAACTGGGGGGACAGGATGTCCCAGGCGAAGGGCAGGGGGCCGCCCTTGGTCA
CCTGCAGCTTGGCGGTCTGGGTGCCCTCGTAGGGCTTGCCCTCGCCCTCGCCCTCGATCTCGAAGTAGTG
GCCGTTCACGGAGCCCTCCATGCGCACCTTGAACTGCATGAACTCCTTGATGACGTCCTCGGTGTTGTCC
ATGGTAGAGTGATTGTAAATAAAATGTAATTTACAGTATAGTATTTTAATTAATATACAAATGATTTGAT
AATAATTCTTATTTAACTATAATATATTGTGTTGGGTTGAATTAAAGGTCCGTATACTAGTATCGATTCG
CGACCTACTCCGGAATATTAATAG
